Addgene plasmid #20227: 2xFRB-myc
Depositing lab: Carolyn Bertozzi. Depositing organization: University of California, Berkeley. Publication: Conditional glycosylation in eukaryotic cells using a biocompatible chemical inducer of dimerization. Czlapinski JL, Schelle MW, Miller LW, Laughlin ST, Kohler JJ, Cornish VW, Bertozzi CR. J Am Chem Soc. 2008 Oct 8. 130(40):13186-7. 10.1021/ja8037728 PubMed 18788807.
Backbone
  Vector backbone: pcDNA3.1/Zeo(+)
  Backbone manufacturer: Invitrogen
  Backbone size w/o insert (bp): 5000
  Vector type: Mammalian Expression
  Selectable markers: Zeocin
Growth in bacteria
  Bacterial resistance: Ampicillin, 100 μg/mL
  Growth temperature: 37°C
  Growth strain: DH5alpha
  Copy number: High Copy
Gene/Insert
  Gene/Insert name: 2xFRB (alt names: 2 fused copies of FRB; mTOR domain)
  Species: H. sapiens (human)
  Insert size (bp): 597
  Mutation: 1 FRB copy has a T2098L point mutation
  Entrez Gene: MTOR (a.k.a. FRAP, FRAP1, FRAP2, RAFT1, RAPT1, SKS)
  Tag / fusion protein: myc (C terminal on insert)
  Cloning method: Restriction Enzyme; 5′ cloning site XbaI (not destroyed); 3′ cloning site AvrII (not destroyed)
  Sequencing primers: 5′ CMV-F; 3′ BGH reverse
Terms and licenses: Academic/Nonprofit Terms; Industry Terms: Not Available to Industry
How to cite: 2xFRB-myc was a gift from Carolyn Bertozzi (Addgene plasmid # 20227 ; http://n2t.net/addgene:20227 ; RRID:Addgene_20227)
