[The description below was written by a language model from this plasmid's Addgene catalogue record.]
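Description:
2xFRB-myc is a mammalian expression plasmid built on the commercial pcDNA3.1/Zeo(+) backbone (about 5 kb without insert). It is propagated in E. coli as a high-copy plasmid under ampicillin selection, and it carries a Zeocin marker for selecting transfected mammalian cells. The record does not list the promoter or terminator explicitly. However, this backbone family normally drives its insert from the CMV immediate-early promoter and ends transcripts with the bovine growth hormone polyadenylation signal, and the recommended CMV-forward and BGH-reverse sequencing primers are consistent with that layout. No feature table was supplied, so further detail on the backbone elements cannot be confirmed here.

The insert is a 597 bp human sequence encoding two fused copies of FRB, the FKBP12–rapamycin binding domain of mTOR, with a myc epitope tag at the C terminus for detection. It was cloned between XbaI and AvrII sites, both of which remain intact. One of the two FRB copies carries a T2098L point mutation, a substitution generally used to let FRB accept rapamycin analogues that bind poorly to the wild-type domain. FRB is one half of the widely used chemically induced dimerization pair, associating with FKBP-tagged partners only when rapamycin or a related small molecule is present. The associated publication concerns conditional glycosylation in eukaryotic cells using a biocompatible chemical inducer of dimerization, so the plasmid most likely served as a component or control in that system. The record does not state its specific role or any fusion partner beyond the myc tag.
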