>Addgene plasmid #20227 | 2xFRB-myc | addgene partial sequence | sequence record 26081 | 20227 with BGHrev
GCCTCTAGTCTACAGATCCTCTTCTGAGATGAGTTTTTGTTCCTTTGAGATTCGTCGGAACACATGATAA
TAGAGGTCCCAGGCTTGGAGGAGGTCCTTGACATTCCCTGATTTCATGTACTTCCTGCACCACTCTTGGG
CCTCCATTAAATCTCGACCATAGGCCTGATTAAAGGATGTTTCCTTCAGAGTCTGGGGGCCCCGTTCCAT
CATAGCATGCAAGGGCTCCAGCACCTCAAACATGCCTTTCACGTTCCTTTCCCCAAAGTACAAACGAGAT
GCCTCTTCCAGGCCTTCATGCCACATCTCATGCCAGAGGATTCTAGTCTTTGAGATTCGTCGGAACACAT
GATAATAGAGGTCCCAGGCTTGGGTGAGGTCCTTGACATTCCCTGATTTCATGTACTTCCTGCACCACTC
TTGGGCCTCCATTAAATCTCGACCATAGGCCTGATTAAAGGATGTTTCCTTCAGAGTCTGGGGGCCCCGT
TCCATCATAGCATGCAAGGGCTCCAGCACCTCAAACATGCCTTTCACGTTCCTTTCCCCAAAGTACAAAC
GAGATGCCTCTTCCAGGCCTTCATGCCACATCTCATGCCAGAGGATTCTAGACTCGAGCGGCCGCCACTG
TGCTGGATATCNNNNNNNNNNNNNNNNNNNNNNNNNNNNNNNNNNNNANNNNNNNNNGGCGCCNCGCGAN
NATATATTNANNNATAATTCGATAGCAGTAAGCAGTGGGTTCTCTAGTTAGCCAGAGAGCTCTGCTTATA
TAGACCTCCCNCCN
